Addgene plasmid #169438: pHFS:SEP-rGluA1 TKIT donor
Purpose: Donor DNA for TKIT knockin of SEP to GluA1 in rat
Depositing lab: Richard Huganir. Depositing organization: Johns Hopkins University and School of Medicine. Publication: An optimized CRISPR/Cas9 approach for precise genome editing in neurons. Fang H, Bygrave AM, Roth RH, Johnson RC, Huganir RL. Elife. 2021 Mar 10;10. pii: 65202. doi: 10.7554/eLife.65202. PubMed 33689678.
Backbone
  Vector backbone: pHFS
  Vector type: Mammalian Expression, CRISPR
Growth in bacteria
  Bacterial resistance: Ampicillin, 100 μg/mL
  Growth temperature: 37°C
  Growth strain: DH5alpha
  Copy number: High Copy
Gene/Insert
  Gene/Insert name: Super ecliptic pHluorin (SEP)
  Species: R. norvegicus (rat)
  Cloning method: Gibson Cloning
Terms and licenses: Academic/Nonprofit Terms; Industry Terms: Not Available to Industry
How to cite: pHFS:SEP-rGluA1 TKIT donor was a gift from Richard Huganir (Addgene plasmid # 169438 ; http://n2t.net/addgene:169438 ; RRID:Addgene_169438)
