[The description below was written by a language model from this plasmid's Addgene catalogue record and pLannotate feature annotations shown in this document.]
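Description:
pHFS:SEP-rGluA1 TKIT donor is a small (about 3.1 kb) high-copy bacterial plasmid built on the pHFS backbone that serves as donor DNA for CRISPR/Cas9-mediated knock-in of super ecliptic pHluorin (SEP) into the rat gene encoding the AMPA receptor subunit GluA1. It is catalogued as a mammalian expression/CRISPR vector, but the annotated features show a minimal design. There is a ColE1/pUC-type origin of replication spanning the sequence origin, and an ampicillin resistance cassette (β-lactamase driven by its own bla promoter) for propagation and selection in E. coli. The only other annotated feature is the SEP coding sequence, on the opposite strand. No mammalian promoter, polyadenylation signal, guide RNA cassette or Cas9 gene is annotated, consistent with a template whose payload is meant to be expressed only after integration at the endogenous locus, with the nuclease and guides supplied separately.

SEP is a pH-sensitive GFP variant that fluoresces brightly at neutral pH and is largely quenched in acidic compartments. When fused to a receptor, it is commonly used to distinguish surface-exposed protein from intracellular pools and to follow receptor trafficking in living neurons. The SEP annotation covers roughly 700 nt. The unannotated sequence on either side of it presumably carries the rat GluA1-derived genomic sequence and the elements needed for the TKIT knock-in strategy. However, the record does not describe their composition, the guide target sites or the exact insertion position, so these cannot be stated. The insert was assembled by Gibson cloning. The associated work describes an optimized CRISPR/Cas9 approach for precise genome editing in neurons, and this donor is its reagent for tagging endogenous GluA1 in rat.
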