Features (pLannotate 1.2.2; 4 found; start..end, strand, type, name):
   1040..1749    -  CDS            superecliptic pHluorin (fragment): pH-sensitive mutant of green fluorescent protein (Ng et al., 2002) excited strongly by blue light at neutral pH but minimally fluorescent at acidic pH
   1917..2021    +  promoter       AmpR promoter: bla
   2022..2882    +  CDS            AmpR: β-lactamase; bla; confers resistance to ampicillin, carbenicillin, and related antibiotics
   3053..532     +  rep_origin     ori (across the origin): high-copy-number ColE1/pMB1/pBR322/pUC origin of replication
>Addgene plasmid #169438 | pHFS:SEP-rGluA1 TKIT donor | addgene full sequence | sequence record 334640 | Addgene NGS Result
ACCAGCGGTGGTTTGTTTGCCGGATCAAGAGCTACCAACTCTTTTTCCGAAGGTAACTGGCTTCAGCAGA
GCGCAGATACCAAATACTGTTCTTCTAGTGTAGCCGTAGTTAGGCCACCACTTCAAGAACTCTGTAGCAC
CGCCTACATACCTCGCTCTGCTAATCCTGTTACCAGTGGCTGCTGCCAGTGGCGATAAGTCGTGTCTTAC
CGGGTTGGACTCAAGACGATAGTTACCGGATAAGGCGCAGCGGTCGGGCTGAACGGGGGGTTCGTGCACA
CAGCCCAGCTTGGAGCGAACGACCTACACCGAACTGAGATACCTACAGCGTGAGCTATGAGAAAGCGCCA
CGCTTCCCGAAGGGAGAAAGGCGGACAGGTATCCGGTAAGCGGCAGGGTCGGAACAGGAGAGCGCACGAG
GGAGCTTCCAGGGGGAAACGCCTGGTATCTTTATAGTCCTGTCGGGTTTCGCCACCTCTGACTTGAGCGT
CGATTTTTGTGATGCTCGTCAGGGGGGCGGAGCCTATGGAAAAACGCCAGCAATGCGGCCTTTTTACGGT
TCCTGGCCTTTTGCTGGCCTTTTGCTCACATGTTCTTTCCTGCGTTATCCCCTGATTCTGTGGATAACCG
TATTACCGCCTTTGAGTGAGCTGATACCGCTCGCCGCAGCCGAACGACCGAGCGCAGCGAGTCAGTGAGC
GAGGAAGCGGAAGAGCGCCCAGGGAAGACCAAATCTATGGTTGGGGCATTTGACGAGCATGAAACCCCCT
TTCCCAGACTGGCGACCCAAGTCTTCCTCCCATCCTGGTTTTAGATTGCTAAGCACAACAGCTCCGACTG
AGAATGGGTTGAGAAATCTCCCCTCAAAAAAAGGGGGAAAAAAAAAGAAAGAAAGAAAATCCTGGCCAGA
TCCCCAAAGTCCCTCCCCAGCTGCCCCTCTCACTCACCTATCTGGATATTGTTGGGGAAATTGGCGGATC
CGCCACCGCCTGATCCGCCGCCACCCGACCCACCTCCGCCCGAGCCACCGCCACCAAGCTTGTATAGTTC
ATCCATGCCATGTGTAATCCCAGCAGCTGTTACAAACTCAAGAAGGACCATGTGGTCTCTCTTTTCGTTG
GGATCTTTCGAAAGAGTAGAAGTTGTAAACAGGTAATGGTTGTCTGGTAAAAGGACGGGCCCATCGCCAA
TTGGAGTATTTTGTTGATAATGGTCTGCTAGTTGAACGCCTCCATCTTCAATGTTGTGTCTAATTTTGAA
GTTAGCTTTGATTCCATTCTTTTGTTTGTCTGCCATGATGTACACCTGGTGATCGTTATAGTTGTATTCC
AATTTGTGTCCAAGAATGTTTCCATCTTCTTTAAAATCAATACCTTTTAACTCGATTCTATTAACAAGGG
TATCACCTTCAAACTTGACTTCAGCACGTGTCTTGTAGTTCCCGTCATCTTTGAAAAATATAGTTCTTTC
CTGTACATAACCTTCGGGCATGGCACTCTTGAAAAAGTCATGCCGTTTCATATGATCTGGGTATCTTGAA
AAGCATTGAACACCATAAGTTAAAGTAGTGACAAGTGTTGGCCAAGGAACAGGTAGTTTTCCAGTAGTGC
AAATAAATTTAAGGGTAAGTTTTCCGTATGTTGCATCACCTTCACCCTCTCCACTGACAGAAAATTTGTG
CCCATTAACATCACCATCTAATTCAACAAGAATTGGGACAACTCCAGTGAAAAGTTCTTCTCCTTTACTT
CTAGAGCCACCGCCACCACTAGAATTGGCACCCACAACCGCACCTAGAAAACCGGTGCAGAAAAAGGCAA
AGATGTACGGCATATTCCTTTTTACATTGGCGAAAAAGAAGCCCTGGTCCAACCCATGCTCGTCAAATGC
CACGAGGCTCGAGTCGGGGAAATGTGCGCGGAACCCCTATTTGTTTATTTTTCTAAATACATTCAAATAT
GTATCCGCTCATGAGACAATAACCCTGATAAATGCTTCAATAATATTGAAAAAGGAAGAGTATGAGTATT
CAACATTTCCGTGTCGCCCTTATTCCCTTTTTTGCGGCATTTTGCCTTCCTGTTTTTGCTCACCCAGAAA
CGCTGGTGAAAGTAAAAGATGCTGAAGATCAGTTGGGTGCACGAGTGGGTTACATCGAACTGGATCTCAA
CAGCGGTAAGATCCTTGAGAGTTTTCGCCCCGAAGAACGTTTTCCAATGATGAGCACTTTTAAAGTTCTG
CTATGTGGCGCGGTATTATCCCGTATTGACGCCGGGCAAGAGCAACTCGGTCGCCGCATACACTATTCTC
AGAATGACTTGGTTGAGTACTCACCAGTCACAGAAAAGCATCTTACGGATGGCATGACAGTAAGAGAATT
ATGCAGTGCTGCCATAACCATGAGTGATAACACTGCGGCCAACTTACTTCTGACAACGATCGGAGGACCG
AAGGAGCTAACCGCTTTTTTGCACAACATGGGGGATCATGTAACTCGCCTTGATCGTTGGGAACCGGAGC
TGAATGAAGCCATACCAAACGACGAGCGTGACACCACGATGCCTGTAGCAATGGCAACAACGTTGCGCAA
ACTATTAACTGGCGAACTACTTACTCTAGCTTCCCGGCAACAATTAATAGACTGGATGGAGGCGGATAAA
GTTGCAGGACCACTTCTGCGCTCGGCCCTTCCGGCTGGCTGGTTTATTGCTGATAAATCTGGAGCCGGTG
AGCGTGGGTCTCGCGGTATCATTGCAGCACTGGGGCCAGATGGTAAGCCCTCCCGTATCGTAGTTATCTA
CACGACGGGGAGTCAGGCAACTATGGATGAACGAAATAGACAGATCGCTGAGATAGGTGCCTCACTGATT
AAGCATTGGTAACTGTCAGACCAAGTTTACTCATATATACTTTAGATTGATTTAAAACTTCATTTTTAAT
TTAAAAGGATCTAGGTGAAGATCCTTTTTGATAATCTCATGACCAAAATCCCTTAACGTGAGTTTTCGTT
CCACTGAGCGTCAGACCCCGTAGAAAAGATCAAAGGATCTTCTTGAGATCCTTTTTTTCTGCGCGTAATC
TGCTGCTTGCAAACAAAAAAACCACCGCT
